>Addgene plasmid #157098 | pD649-HAsp-TNFRSF19-COMP5AP-AviTag-9xHis | depositor full sequence | sequence record 303305 | Full Sequence
TTTCAATATTATTGAAGCATTTATCAGGGTTATTGTCTCATGAGCGGATACATATTTGAATGTATTTAGA
AAAATAAACAAATAGGGGTCAGTGTTACAACCAATTAACCAATTCTGAACATTATCGCGAGCCCATTTAT
ACCTGAATATGGCTCATAACACCCCTTGCTCATGACCAAAATCCCTTAACGTGAGTTACGCGCGCGTCGT
TCCACTGAGCGTCAGACCCCGTAGAAAAGATCAAAGGATCTTCTTGAGATCCTTTTTTTCTGCGCGTAAT
CTGCTGCTTGCAAACAAAAAAACCACCGCTACCAGCGGTGGTTTGTTTGCCGGATCAAGAGCTACCAACT
CTTTTTCCGAAGGTAACTGGCTTCAGCAGAGCGCAGATACCAAATACTGTTCTTCTAGTGTAGCCGTAGT
TAGCCCACCACTTCAAGAACTCTGTAGCACCGCCTACATACCTCGCTCTGCTAATCCTGTTACCAGTGGC
TGCTGCCAGTGGCGATAAGTCGTGTCTTACCGGGTTGGACTCAAGACGATAGTTACCGGATAAGGCGCAG
CGGTCGGGCTGAACGGGGGGTTCGTGCACACAGCCCAGCTTGGAGCGAACGACCTACACCGAACTGAGAT
ACCTACAGCGTGAGCTATGAGAAAGCGCCACGCTTCCCGAAGGGAGAAAGGCGGACAGGTATCCGGTAAG
CGGCAGGGTCGGAACAGGAGAGCGCACGAGGGAGCTTCCAGGGGGAAACGCCTGGTATCTTTATAGTCCT
GTCGGGTTTCGCCACCTCTGACTTGAGCGTCGATTTTTGTGATGCTCGTCAGGGGGGCGGAGCCTATGGA
AAAACGCCAGCAACGCGGCCTTTTTACGGTTCCTGGCCTTTTGCTGGCCTTTTGCTCACATGTTCTTTCC
TGCGTTATCCCCTGATTCTGTGGATAACCGTATTACCGCCTTTGAGTGAGCTGATACCGCTCGCCGCAGC
CGAACGACCGAGCGCAGCGAGTCAGTGAGCGAGGAAGCGGAAGGCGAGAGTAGGGAACTGCCAGGCATCA
AACTAAGCAGAAGGCCCCTGACGGATGGCCTTTTTGCGTTTCTACAAACTCTTTCTGTGTTGTAAAACGA
CGGCCAGTCTTAAGCTCGGGCCCCCTGGGCGGTTCTGATAACGAGTAATCGTTAATCCGCAAATAACGTA
AAAACCCGCTTCGGCGGGTTTTTTTATGGGGGGAGTTTAGGGAAAGAGCATTTGTCAGAATATTTAAGGG
CGCCTGTCACTTTGCTTGATATATGAGAATTATTTAACCTTATAAATGAGAAAAAAGCAACGCACTTTAA
ATAAGATACGTTGCTTTTTCGATTGATGAACACCTATAATTAAACTATTCATCTATTATTTATGATTTTT
TGTATATACAATATTTCTAGTTTGTTAAAGAGAATTAAGAAAATAAATCTCGAAAATAATAAAGGGAAAA
TCAGTTTTTGATATCAAAATTATACATGTCAACGATAATACAAAATATAATACAAACTATAAGATGTTAT
CAGTATTTATTATCATTTAGAATAAATTTTGTGTCGCCCTTAATTGTGAGCGGATAACAATTACGAGCTT
CATGCACAGTGGCGTTGACTCAATATTGGCCATTAGCCATATTATTCATTGGTTATATAGCATAAATCAA
TATTGGCTATTGGCCATTGCATACGTTGTATCTATATCATAATATGTACATTTATATTGGCTCATGTCCA
ATATGACCGCCATGTTGGCATTGATTATTGACTAGTTATTAATAGTAATCAATTACGGGGTCATTAGTTC
ATAGCCCATATATGGAGTTCCGCGTTACATAACTTACGGTAAATGGCCCGCCTGGCTGACCGCCCAACGA
CCCCCGCCCATTGACGTCAATAATGACGTATGTTCCCATAGTAACGCCAATAGGGACTTTCCATTGACGT
CAATGGGTGGAGTATTTACGGTAAACTGCCCACTTGGCAGTACATCAAGTGTATCATATGCCAAGTACGC
CCCCTATTGACGTCAATGACGGTAAATGGCCCGCCTGGCATTATGCCCAGTACATGACCTTATGGGACTT
TCCTACTTGGCAGTACATCTACGTATTAGTCATCGCTATTACCATGGTGATGCGGTTTTGGCAGTACATC
AATGGGCGTGGATAGCGGTTTGACTCACGGGGATTTCCAAGTCTCCACCCCATTGACGTCAATGGGAGTT
TGTTTTGGCACCAAAATCAACGGGACTTTCCAAAATGTCGTAACAACTCCGCCCCATTGACGCAAATGGG
CGGTAGGCGTGTACGGTGGGAGGTCTATATAAGCAGAGCTCGTTTAGTGAACCGTCAGATCGCCTGGAGA
CGCCATCCACGCTGTTTTGACCTCCATAGAAGACACCGGGACCGATCCAGCCTCCGCGGCCGGGAACGGT
GCATTGGAACGCGGATTCCCCGTGCCAAGAGTGACGTAAGTACCGCCTATAGAGTCTATAGGCCCACCCC
CTTGGCTTCGTTAGAACGCGGCTACAATTAATACATAACCTTATGTATCATACACATACGATTTAGGTGA
CACTATAGAATAACATCCACTTTGCCTTTCTCTCCACAGGTGTCCACTCCCAGGTCCAACTGCACCTCGG
TTCTATCGAAAACGCGCCTGCTAGCGCCACCATGAAGACCATCATTGCCCTGAGCTACATCTTCTGCCTG
GTGTTCGCTGCGGCCGCCGAATCTGGCGATTGCAGACAGCAAGAGTTCCGGGACAGATCCGGCAACTGCG
TGCCCTGTAATCAGTGTGGCCCTGGCATGGAACTGAGCAAAGAGTGTGGCTTCGGATACGGCGAGGATGC
CCAGTGTGTGACCTGCCGGCTGCACAGATTCAAAGAGGACTGGGGCTTCCAGAAGTGCAAGCCTTGTCTG
GACTGCGCCGTGGTCAACAGATTCCAGAAGGCCAATTGCAGCGCCACCTCCGATGCCATCTGTGGCGATT
GTCTGCCCGGCTTCTACAGAAAGACCAAGCTCGTGGGATTCCAGGACATGGAATGCGTGCCATGTGGCGA
CCCTCCACCTCCTTATGAACCTCACTGCGCCAGCAAAGTGAACCTGGTCAAGATCGCCAGCACCGCCAGC
TCTCCAAGAGACACAGCTCTTGGCGCGCCGGAAGATCAAGTTGATCCAAGATTGATTGATGGCAAGGGCG
GATCTCTGGAGGTGCTGTTCCAGGGACCAGGCGGAAGCGGCAATCCCGGCGGCGATCTGGCCCCCCAGAT
GCTGCGCGAGCTGCAGGAGACCAATGCCGCCCTGCAGGACGTGCGCGAGCTGCTGCGCCACCGCGTGAAG
GAGATCACCTTCCTGAAGAACACCGTGATGGAGTGCGACGCCTGCGGTATGCAGCCCTCTAGAGGCTCCG
GCTCCATCATCCCAGTTGAGGAGGAGAACCCGGACTTCTGGAACCGCGAGGCAGCCGAGGCCCTGGGTGC
CGCCAAGAAGCTGCAGCCTGCACAGACAGCCGCCAAGAACCTCATCATCTTCCTGGGCGATGGGATGGGG
GTGTCTACGGTGACAGCTGCCAGGATCCTAAAAGGGCAGAAGAAGGACAAACTGGGGCCTGAGATACCCC
TGGCCATGGACCGCTTCCCATATGTGGCTCTGTCCAAGACATACAATGTAGACAAACATGTGCCAGACAG
TGGAGCCACAGCCACGGCCTACCTGTGCGGGGTCAAGGGCAACTTCCAGACCATTGGCTTGAGTGCAGCC
GCCCGCTTTAACCAGTGCAACACGACACGCGGCAACGAGGTCATCTCCGTGATGAATCGGGCCAAGAAAG
CAGGGAAGTCAGTGGGAGTGGTAACCACCACACGAGTGCAGCACGCCTCGCCAGCCGGCACCTACGCCCA
CACGGTGAACCGCAACTGGTACTCGGACGCCGACGTGCCTGCCTCGGCCCGCCAGGAGGGGTGCCAGGAC
ATCGCTACGCAGCTCATCTCCAACATGGACATTGACGTGATCCTAGGTGGAGGCCGAAAGTACATGTTTC
GCATGGGAACCCCAGACCCTGAGTACCCAGATGACTACAGCCAAGGTGGGACCAGGCTGGACGGGAAGAA
TCTGGTGCAGGAATGGCTGGCGAAGCGCCAGGGTGCCCGGTATGTGTGGAACCGCACTGAGCTCATGCAG
GCTTCCCTGGACCCGTCTGTGACCCATCTCATGGGTCTCTTTGAGCCTGGAGACATGAAATACGAGATCC
ACCGAGACTCCACACTGGACCCCTCCCTGATGGAGATGACAGAGGCTGCCCTGCGCCTGCTGAGCAGGAA
CCCCCGCGGCTTCTTCCTCTTCGTGGAGGGTGGTCGCATCGACCATGGTCATCATGAAAGCAGGGCTTAC
CGGGCACTGACTGAGACGATCATGTTCGACGACGCCATTGAGAGGGCGGGCCAGCTCACCAGCGAGGAGG
ACACGCTGAGCCTCGTCACTGCCGACCACTCCCACGTCTTCTCCTTCGGAGGCTACCCCCTGCGAGGGAG
CTCCATCTTCGGGCTGGCCCCTGGCAAGGCCCGGGACAGGAAGGCCTACACGGTCCTCCTATACGGAAAC
GGTCCAGGCTATGTGCTCAAGGACGGCGCCCGGCCGGATGTTACCGAGAGCGAGAGCGGGAGCCCCGAGT
ATCGGCAGCAGTCAGCAGTGCCCCTGGACGAAGAGACCCACGCAGGCGAGGACGTGGCGGTGTTCGCGCG
CGGCCCGCAGGCGCACCTGGTTCACGGCGTGCAGGAGCAGACCTTCATAGCGCACGTCATGGCCTTCGCC
GCCTGCCTGGAGCCCTACACCGCCTGCGACCTGGCGCCCCCCGCCGGCACCACCGACGCCGCGCACCCGG
GTGGCGGAGGACTGAACGACATCTTCGAGGCTCAGAAAATCGAATGGCACGAACATCACCATCACCATCA
CCATCACCATTAAGGCCGGCCTGTAGTCACTGGCACAACGCGTTACCCGGTAAGCCAATCGGGTATACAC
GGTCGTCATACTGCAGACAGGGTTCTTCTACTTTGCAAGATAGTCTTGAGTAGTAAAATAAATAGATAGA
GAAAATCAGCCTCGACTGTGCCTTCTAGTTGCCAGCCATCTGTTGTTTGCCCCTCCCCCGTGCCTTCCTT
GACCCTGGAAGGTGCCACTCCCACTGTCCTTTCCTAATAAAATGAGGAAATTGCATCACAACACTCAACC
CTATCTCGGTCTATTCTTTTGATTTATAAGGGATTTTGCCGATTTCGGCCTATTGGTTAAAAAATGAGCT
GATTTAACAAAAATTTAACGCGAATTAATTCTGTGGAATGTGTGTCAGTTAGGGTGTGGAAAGTCCCCAG
GCTCCCCAGCAGGCAGAAGTATGCAAAGCATGCATCTCAATTAGTCAGCAACCAGGTGTGGAAAGTCCCC
AGGCTCCCCAGCAGGCAGAAGTATGCAAAGCATGCATCTCAATTAGTCAGCAACCATAGTCCCGCCCCTA
ACTCCGCCCATCCCGCCCCTAACTCCGCCCAGTTCCGCCCATTCTCCGCCCCATGGCTGACTAATTTTTT
TTATTTATGCAGAGGCCGAGGCCGCCTCTGCCTCTGAGCTATTCCAGAAGTAGTGAGGAGGCTTTTTTGG
AGGCCTAGGCTTTTGCAAAAAGCTCCCGGGAGCTTGTATATCCATTTTCGGATCTGATCAGCACGTGTTG
ACAATTAATCATCGGCATAGTATATCGGCATAGTATAATACGACAAGGTGAGGAACTAAACCATGACCGA
GTACAAGCCCACGGTGCGCCTCGCCACCCGCGACGACGTCCCCAGGGCCGTACGCACCCTCGCCGCCGCG
TTCGCCGACTACCCCGCCACGCGCCACACCGTCGATCCGGACCGCCACATCGAGCGGGTCACCGAGCTGC
AAGAACTCTTCCTCACGCGCGTCGGGCTCGACATCGGCAAGGTGTGGGTCGCGGACGACGGCGCCGCGGT
GGCGGTCTGGACCACGCCGGAGAGCGTCGAAGCGGGGGCGGTGTTCGCCGAGATCGGCCCGCGCATGGCC
GAGTTGAGCGGTTCCCGGCTGGCCGCGCAGCAACAGATGGAAGGCCTCCTGGCGCCGCACCGGCCCAAGG
AGCCCGCGTGGTTCCTGGCCACCGTCGGCGTCTCGCCCGACCACCAGGGCAAGGGTCTGGGCAGCGCCGT
CGTGCTCCCCGGAGTGGAGGCGGCCGAGCGCGCCGGGGTGCCCGCCTTCCTGGAGACATCCGCGCCCCGC
AACCTCCCCTTCTACGAGCGGCTCGGCTTCACCGTCACCGCCGACGTCGAGGTGCCCGAAGGACCGCGCA
CCTGGTGCATGACCCGCAAGCCCGGTGCCTGACACGTGCTACGAGATTTCGATTCCACCGCCGCCTTCTA
TGAAAGGTTGGGCTTCGGAATCGTTTTCCGGGACGCCGGCTGGATGATCCTCCAGCGCGGGGATCTCATG
CTGGAGTTCTTCGCCCACCCCAACTTGTTTATTGCAGCTTATAATGGTTACAAATAAAGCAATAGCATCA
CAAATTTCACAAATAAAGCATTTTTTTCACTGCATTCTAGTTGTGGTTTGTCCAAACTCATCAATGTATC
TTATCATGTCTGTATACCGTCGACCTCTAGCTAGAGCTTGGCGTAATCATGGTCATTACCAATGCTTAAT
CAGTGAGGCACCTATCTCAGCGATCTGTCTATTTCGTTCATCCATAGTTGCCTGACTCCCCGTCGTGTAG
ATAACTACGATACGGGAGGGCTTACCATCTGGCCCCAGCGCTGCGATGATACCGCGAGAACCACGCTCAC
CGGCTCCGGATTTATCAGCAATAAACCAGCCAGCCGGAAGGGCCGAGCGCAGAAGTGGTCCTGCAACTTT
ATCCGCCTCCATCCAGTCTATTAATTGTTGCCGGGAAGCTAGAGTAAGTAGTTCGCCAGTTAATAGTTTG
CGCAACGTTGTTGCCATCGCTACAGGCATCGTGGTGTCACGCTCGTCGTTTGGTATGGCTTCATTCAGCT
CCGGTTCCCAACGATCAAGGCGAGTTACATGATCCCCCATGTTGTGCAAAAAAGCGGTTAGCTCCTTCGG
TCCTCCGATCGTTGTCAGAAGTAAGTTGGCCGCAGTGTTATCACTCATGGTTATGGCAGCACTGCATAAT
TCTCTTACTGTCATGCCATCCGTAAGATGCTTTTCTGTGACTGGTGAGTACTCAACCAAGTCATTCTGAG
AATAGTGTATGCGGCGACCGAGTTGCTCTTGCCCGGCGTCAATACGGGATAATACCGCGCCACATAGCAG
AACTTTAAAAGTGCTCATCATTGGAAAACGTTCTTCGGGGCGAAAACTCTCAAGGATCTTACCGCTGTTG
AGATCCAGTTCGATGTAACCCACTCGTGCACCCAACTGATCTTCAGCATCTTTTACTTTCACCAGCGTTT
CTGGGTGAGCAAAAACAGGAAGGCAAAATGCCGCAAAAAAGGGAATAAGGGCGACACGGAAATGTTGAAT
ACTCATATTCTTCCTT
Features (pLannotate 1.2.2; 24 found; start..end, strand, type, name):
    119..143     -  CDS            KanR (fragment): aminoglycoside phosphotransferase; aph(3')-Ia; confers resistance to kanamycin
    254..842     +  rep_origin     ori: high-copy-number ColE1/pMB1/pBR322/pUC origin of replication
   1067..1084    +  terminator     rrnB T2 terminator (fragment): transcription terminator T2 from the E. coli rrnB gene
   1109..1128    -  CDS            lacZα (fragment): LacZα fragment of β-galactosidase; lacZ fragment
   1584..1600    +  protein_bind   lac operator: The lac repressor binds to the lac operator to inhibit transcription in E. coli. This inhibition can be relieved by adding lactose or isopropyl-β-D-thiogalactopyranoside (IPTG). lac repressor encoded by lacI
   1843..2146    +  enhancer       CMV enhancer: human cytomegalovirus immediate early enhancer
   2147..2350    +  promoter       CMV promoter: human cytomegalovirus (CMV) immediate early promoter
   2486..2529    +  intron         CMV intron (fragment): modified intron A from human cytomegalovirus
   2581..2599    +  promoter       SP6 promoter: promoter for bacteriophage SP6 RNA polymerase
   2603..2640    +  CDS            IgH signal sequence (fragment): signal sequence from the mouse immunoglobulin heavy chain variable region
   2701..3177    +  CDS            TNFRSF19 (fragment): TNR19_HUMAN - Also known as TAJ, TROY. Experimental evidence at protein level: Swiss-Prot protein existence level 1. Can mediate activation of JNK and NF-kappa-B. May promote caspase-independent cell death. From Homo sapiens (Human).
   3268..3447    +  CDS            Comp (fragment): COMP_RAT - Experimental evidence at protein level: Swiss-Prot protein existence level 1. May play a role in the structural integrity of cartilage via its interaction with other extracellular matrix proteins such as the collagens and fibronectin. Can mediate the interaction of chondrocytes with the cartilage extracellular matrix through interaction with cell surface integrin receptors. Could play a role in the pathogenesis of osteoarthritis. Potent suppressor of apoptosis in both primary chondrocytes and transformed cells. Suppresses apoptosis by blocking the activation of caspase-3 and by indu
   3435..4887    +  CDS            SEAP (fragment): secreted alkaline phosphatase from human placenta The natural enzyme has a C-terminal transmembrane sequence that is replaced by a GPI anchor.
   4912..4953    +  CDS            AviTag™ (fragment): peptide tag that allows for enzymatic biotinylation
   4957..4980    +  CDS            8xHis: 8xHis affinity tag
   5126..5237    +  polyA_signal   bGH poly(A) signal: bovine growth hormone polyadenylation signal
   5238..5346    +  rep_origin     f1 ori (fragment): f1 bacteriophage origin of replication; arrow indicates direction of (+) strand synthesis
   5360..5689    +  promoter       SV40 promoter: SV40 enhancer and early promoter
   5737..5784    +  promoter       EM7 promoter: synthetic bacterial promoter&nbsp
   5803..6402    +  CDS            PuroR (fragment): puromycin N-acetyltransferase; pac from Streptomyces; confers resistance to puromycin
   6412..6537    +  CDS            ble (fragment): BLE_KLEPN - Experimental evidence at protein level: Swiss-Prot protein existence level 1. Binding protein with a strong affinity to the bleomycin family of antibiotics. Binds to CL990; an antimitotic-antibiotic compound. From Klebsiella pneumoniae.
   6532..6653    +  polyA_signal   SV40 poly(A) signal: SV40 polyadenylation signal
   6706..7566    -  CDS            AmpR: β-lactamase; bla; confers resistance to ampicillin, carbenicillin, and related antibiotics
   7569..89      -  promoter       AmpR promoter (fragment) (across the origin): bla
