[The description below was written by a language model from this plasmid's Addgene catalogue record and pLannotate feature annotations shown in this document.]
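Description:
pD649-HAsp-TNFRSF19-COMP5AP-AviTag-9xHis is a mammalian expression plasmid on the pD649 backbone, built to produce a secreted, multimerised form of the extracellular domain of human TNFRSF19 (also called TROY, TAJ or TRADE). It is maintained in E. coli at high copy through a ColE1/pUC-type origin and selected with ampicillin via the bla gene. For mammalian cells, the feature table shows an SV40 early promoter with a downstream EM7 bacterial promoter driving a puromycin N-acetyltransferase gene, followed by a short ble-like fragment and an SV40 polyadenylation signal. Small annotated remnants of KanR, lacZα and f1 ori appear to be non-functional leftovers.

The expression cassette is driven by the CMV immediate-early enhancer and promoter, followed by a fragment of CMV intron A and an SP6 promoter, which also serves as a sequencing primer site. The open reading frame starts with a signal peptide (named "HAsp" in the construct name; annotated as resembling an immunoglobulin heavy chain signal sequence). This directs the TNFRSF19 ectodomain into the secretory pathway. The ectodomain sits between retained NotI and AscI sites, so it can be exchanged for other inserts. Downstream, on the backbone, lie the coiled-coil region of rat cartilage oligomeric matrix protein (which normally forms pentamers), human placental alkaline phosphatase, an AviTag for enzymatic biotinylation and a polyhistidine tag (9xHis by name, annotated as 8xHis), ending at a bGH polyadenylation signal.

The resulting high-avidity, enzymatically detectable protein belongs to a collection made for screening extracellular protein-protein interactions among human cell-surface proteins. The depositor notes that some plasmids in the collection may carry an IS4-like transposase insertion upstream of the CMV promoter, though none is annotated here.
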