Addgene plasmid #157098: pD649-HAsp-TNFRSF19-COMP5AP-AviTag-9xHis
Purpose: Mammalian expression of cell-surface protein extracellular domain fused to COMP5AP-AviTag-9xHis. Protein is secreted from cells.
Depositing lab: Chris Garcia. Depositing organization: Stanford University. Publication: A Human IgSF Cell-Surface Interactome Reveals a Complex Network of Protein-Protein Interactions. Wojtowicz WM, Vielmetter J, Fernandes RA, Siepe DH, Eastman CL, Chisholm GB, Cox S, Klock H, Anderson PW, Rue SM, Miller JJ, Glaser SM, Bragstad ML, Vance J, Lam AW, Lesley SA, Zinn K, Garcia KC. Cell. 2020 Aug 20;182(4):1027-1043.e17. doi: 10.1016/j.cell.2020.07.025. PubMed 32822567.
Backbone
  Vector backbone: pD649
  Backbone size w/o insert (bp): 7153
  Vector type: Mammalian Expression
Growth in bacteria
  Bacterial resistance: Ampicillin, 100 μg/mL
  Growth temperature: 37°C
  Growth strain: DH5alpha
  Copy number: High Copy
Gene/Insert
  Gene/Insert name: TNFRSF19 (alt name: TNR19)
  Species: H. sapiens (human)
  Insert size (bp): 423
  Entrez Gene: TNFRSF19 (a.k.a. TAJ, TAJ-alpha, TRADE, TROY)
  Promoter: CMV/SP6
  Tag / fusion protein: COMP5AP-AviTag-9xHis (C terminal on backbone)
  Cloning method: Restriction Enzyme; 5′ cloning site GCGGCCGC (not destroyed); 3′ cloning site GGCGCGCC (not destroyed)
  Sequencing primers: 5′ ATTTAGGTGACACTATAG; 3′ CGTCGCACTCCATCACGGTG
Resource information
  A portion of this plasmid was derived from a plasmid made by: synthesis by ThermoFisher
Terms and licenses: Academic/Nonprofit Terms; Industry Terms: Not Available to Industry
Depositor comments: Some plasmids in this collection may have an IS4-like element ISVsa5 family transposase upstream of the CMV promoter.
How to cite: pD649-HAsp-TNFRSF19-COMP5AP-AviTag-9xHis was a gift from Chris Garcia (Addgene plasmid # 157098 ; http://n2t.net/addgene:157098 ; RRID:Addgene_157098)
