>Addgene plasmid #157098 | pD649-HAsp-TNFRSF19-COMP5AP-AviTag-9xHis | depositor partial sequence | sequence record 303306 | insert (extracellular domain)
GAATCTGGCGATTGCAGACAGCAAGAGTTCCGGGACAGATCCGGCAACTGCGTGCCCTGTAATCAGTGTG
GCCCTGGCATGGAACTGAGCAAAGAGTGTGGCTTCGGATACGGCGAGGATGCCCAGTGTGTGACCTGCCG
GCTGCACAGATTCAAAGAGGACTGGGGCTTCCAGAAGTGCAAGCCTTGTCTGGACTGCGCCGTGGTCAAC
AGATTCCAGAAGGCCAATTGCAGCGCCACCTCCGATGCCATCTGTGGCGATTGTCTGCCCGGCTTCTACA
GAAAGACCAAGCTCGTGGGATTCCAGGACATGGAATGCGTGCCATGTGGCGACCCTCCACCTCCTTATGA
ACCTCACTGCGCCAGCAAAGTGAACCTGGTCAAGATCGCCAGCACCGCCAGCTCTCCAAGAGACACAGCT
CTT
